Addgene plasmid #13747: ACS2
Depositing lab: John Denu. Depositing organization: University of Wisconsin, Madison. Publication: Sirtuins deacetylate and activate mammalian acetyl-CoA synthetases. Hallows WC, Lee S, Denu JM. Proc Natl Acad Sci U S A. 2006 Jul 5. 103(27):10230-5. 10.1073/pnas.0604392103 PubMed 16790548.
Backbone
  Vector backbone: pQE80
  Backbone manufacturer: Qiagen
  Backbone size w/o insert (bp): 4700
  Vector type: Bacterial Expression
Growth in bacteria
  Bacterial resistance: Ampicillin, 100 μg/mL
  Growth temperature: 37°C
  Growth strain: DH5alpha
  Copy number: Low Copy
Gene/Insert
  Gene/Insert name: Acetyl CoA Sythetase 2 (alt name: AceCS2)
  Species: M. musculus (mouse)
  Insert size (bp): 2046
  Mutation: Full-length ACS2
  GenBank ID: NM_080575
  Entrez Gene: Acss1 (a.k.a. Acas2, Acas2l, AceCS2, AI788978, 1110032O15Rik)
  Tag / fusion protein: His (N terminal on backbone)
  Cloning method: Restriction Enzyme; 5′ cloning site BamHI (not destroyed); 3′ cloning site SalI (not destroyed)
  Sequencing primers: 5′ pQE80 sequencing vector
Terms and licenses: Academic/Nonprofit Terms; Industry Terms: Not Available to Industry
How to cite: ACS2 was a gift from John Denu (Addgene plasmid # 13747 ; http://n2t.net/addgene:13747 ; RRID:Addgene_13747)
