[The description below was written by a language model from this plasmid's Addgene catalogue record.]
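Description:
ACS2 is a bacterial expression plasmid built on the Qiagen pQE80 backbone (about 4.7 kb without insert) that carries the full-length mouse acetyl-CoA synthetase 2 coding sequence (AceCS2, product of the Acss1 gene), an insert of roughly 2.05 kb. The cDNA was placed between the BamHI and SalI sites of the vector's polylinker, both of which remain intact. This puts it in frame with the His tag encoded by the backbone, so the protein is produced with an N-terminal His tag. The plasmid is selected in E. coli with ampicillin and is recorded as low copy.

No feature table accompanies the record, and the catalogue fields do not name the promoter or origin of replication. Vectors of the pQE80 family generally use a phage T5 promoter controlled by lac operator elements together with a plasmid-borne lacI repressor gene, giving IPTG-inducible expression in ordinary E. coli strains without any need for T7 RNA polymerase. That arrangement would be expected here but is not confirmed by the record.

The His tag allows the recombinant enzyme to be purified by immobilized metal affinity chromatography. The associated publication concerns deacetylation and activation of mammalian acetyl-CoA synthetases by sirtuins, which suggests the construct was used to produce purified AceCS2 for in vitro biochemical work, such as enzyme activity measurements and assays of the protein as a sirtuin substrate. It has no elements for expression in mammalian cells and is suited only to prokaryotic protein production.
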