>Addgene plasmid #13747 | ACS2 | addgene partial sequence | sequence record 20040 | pQE_promoter
NNNNNNNNNNTNACTTAACCTATAAAAATAGGCGTATCACGAGGCCCTTTCGTCTTCACCTCGAGAAATC
ATAAAAAATTTATTTGCTTTGTGAGCGGATAACAATTATAATAGATTCAATTGTGAGCGGATAACAATTT
CACACAGAATTCATTAAAGAGGAGAAATTAACTATGAGAGGATCGCATCACCATCACCATCACGGATCCA
TGGCGGCGCGCAGCCTCGGCAGCGGTGTGGGGCGACTGCTGCGTGGCCTGCAAGGGCGCTCTGGACAATC
GGGGTGGTCACTGAGCGTGTCCCGCTCGACCGCCACCCGACTCCCGGGCTGCGTTCCTGCAGCAGCGCAA
CCAGGCTCGTACCCCGCGTTGAGCGCTCAGGCAGCCCAGGAGCCGGCCGCCTTCTGGGGGCCGCTGGCCC
GTGACACACTAGTTTGGGACACTCCTTACCATACTGTCTGGGACTGTGACTTCAGGACGGGCAAGATCGG
CTGGTTCCTGGGAGGCCAGTTGAATGTGTCTGTCAACTGCCTGGATCAGCATGTGCAGAAGTCTCCTGAG
ACCATAGCTTTGATCTGGGAGAGAGATGAACCTGGGACAGAAGTGAGAATCACTTACAGGGAGCTTCNNN
AANACCACATGCCGCCTGGCCAATACACTGAAGAGACATGGAGTGCACCGAGGGGACCGTGTGGCCATCT
ACATGCCTGTGTCCCCACTGGCTGTGGCAGCAATGCTGGGCCTGTGCCNGGATTGGNGCTATCCACACAG
TGGNATTTGCTGGCTTTANTGCANANTCCTNGNNGGGNNNTCANGATGCCNAATGCAANNTNTATCACTT
CACCAGNANTCNGGGANGNCNTNNNNNNGNNN
